Addgene plasmid #24828: MSCV
Purpose: (Empty Backbone)
Depositing lab: Lin He. Depositing organization: University of California, Berkeley. Publication: miR-19 is a key oncogenic component of mir-17-92. Olive V, Bennett MJ, Walker JC, Ma C, Jiang I, Cordon-Cardo C, Li QJ, Lowe SW, Hannon GJ, He L. Genes Dev. 2009 Dec 15. 23(24):2839-49. 10.1101/gad.1861409 PubMed 20008935.
Backbone
  Vector backbone: MSCV
  Backbone size (bp): 7656
  Vector type: Mammalian Expression, Retroviral
  Selectable markers: Puromycin
Growth in bacteria
  Bacterial resistance: Ampicillin, 100 μg/mL
  Growth temperature: 37°C
  Growth strain: DH5alpha
  Copy number: High Copy
Gene/Insert
  Gene/Insert name: None
  Cloning method: Restriction Enzyme
  Sequencing primers: 5′ pLXSN-5; 3′ MSCV-rev
Terms and licenses: Academic/Nonprofit Terms; Industry Terms: Not Available to Industry
How to cite: MSCV was a gift from Lin He (Addgene plasmid # 24828 ; http://n2t.net/addgene:24828 ; RRID:Addgene_24828)
