[The description below was written by a language model from this plasmid's Addgene catalogue record and pLannotate feature annotations shown in this document.]
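Description:
MSCV is an empty murine stem cell virus retroviral backbone for stable gene delivery and expression in mammalian cells. It is catalogued at about 7.7 kb, and the sequenced record is 7,627 nt. In bacteria it is maintained through a high-copy ColE1/pUC-type origin and selected with ampicillin via the β-lactamase gene and its own promoter. The plasmid portion also carries short remnants of earlier cloning vectors (fragments of tetracycline resistance, lacZα, lacI, rop and bom, plus lac promoter/operator elements). These appear to be vestigial rather than functional.

All annotated viral features lie on the reverse strand. Read in the viral sense, the unit begins with the MESV-derived 5' LTR, followed by the Ψ packaging signal and a truncated MMLV gag segment lacking its start codon, which extends the packaging region and improves encapsidation of the genomic RNA. Downstream, a mouse PGK promoter drives a bicistronic cassette of puromycin N-acetyltransferase, an EMCV IRES and EGFP. Transduced cells can therefore be selected with puromycin and also tracked or sorted by green fluorescence. A short multiple cloning site fragment and the 3' LTR complete the provirus.

No insert is present. The record lists restriction enzyme cloning but does not state the insertion site. The listed sequencing primers and the layout suggest that sequences of interest would be placed between the packaging region and the PGK promoter, under LTR-driven transcription. Because the vector lacks functional gag, pol and env genes, these must be supplied in trans by a packaging system. The associated publication concerns the mir-17-92 microRNA cluster, consistent with use as the parental or control vector for microRNA expression studies.
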