Features (pLannotate 1.2.2; 21 found; start..end, strand, type, name):
     38..537     -  promoter       PGK promoter: mouse phosphoglycerate kinase 1 promoter
    572..988     -  CDS            gag (truncated): truncated Moloney murine leukemia virus (MMLV) gag gene lacking the start codon
   1055..1396    -  misc_feature   MESV Ψ: packaging signal of murine embryonic stem cell virus
   1460..1976    -  LTR            5' LTR: 5' long terminal repeat from murine embryonic stem cell virus
   2018..2116    -  CDS            env (fragment): murine leukemia virus gPr80 envelope polyprotein precursor; env; proteolytically cleaved into gp70SU and p15TM subunits
   2117..2318    +  CDS            TcR (fragment): tetracycline efflux protein; tet; confers resistance to tetracycline
   2318..2467    +  CDS            lacZα (fragment): LacZα fragment of β-galactosidase; lacZ fragment
   2473..2572    -  misc_feature   bom (fragment): basis of mobility region from pBR322
   2674..2709    -  CDS            rop (fragment): Rop protein, which maintains plasmids at low copy number; rop
   2804..2908    +  promoter       AmpR promoter: bla
   2909..3769    +  CDS            AmpR: β-lactamase; bla; confers resistance to ampicillin, carbenicillin, and related antibiotics
   3940..4528    +  rep_origin     ori: high-copy-number ColE1/pMB1/pBR322/pUC origin of replication
   4711..4803    +  CDS            lacI (fragment): lac repressor; lacI; The lac repressor binds to the lac operator to inhibit transcription in E. coli. This inhibition can be relieved by adding lactose or isopropyl-β-D-thiogalactopyranoside (IPTG).
   4816..4837    +  protein_bind   CAP binding site: CAP binding activates transcription in the presence of cAMP. E. coli catabolite activator protein
   4852..4882    +  promoter       lac promoter: promoter for the E. coli lac operon
   4890..4906    +  protein_bind   lac operator: The lac repressor binds to the lac operator to inhibit transcription in E. coli. This inhibition can be relieved by adding lactose or isopropyl-β-D-thiogalactopyranoside (IPTG). lac repressor encoded by lacI
   5068..5582    -  LTR            3' LTR: 3' long terminal repeat from murine embryonic stem cell virus
   5641..5667    -  misc_feature   MCS (fragment): pBluescript multiple cloning site
   5684..6403    -  CDS            EGFP: the original enhanced GFP (Yang et al., 1996) mammalian codon-optimized
   6417..6879    -  misc_feature   IRES: internal ribosome entry site (IRES) of the encephalomyocarditis virus (EMCV)
   7045..17      -  CDS            PuroR (across the origin): puromycin N-acetyltransferase; pac from Streptomyces alboniger; confers resistance to puromycin
>Addgene plasmid #24828 | MSCV | addgene full sequence | sequence record 354491 | Addgene NGS Result
GGCTTGTACTCGGTCATGGTAAGCTTGGGCTGCAGGTCGAAAGGCCCGGAGATGAGGAAGAGGAGAACAG
CGCGGCAGACGTGCGCTTTTGAAGCGTGCAGAATGCCGGGCCTCCGGAGGACCTTCGGGCGCCCGCCCCG
CCCCTGAGCCCGCCCCTGAGCCCGCCCCCGGACCCACCCCTTCCCAGCCTCTGAGCCCAGAAAGCGAAGG
AGCAAAGCTGCTATTGGCCGCTGCCCCAAAGGCCTACCCGCTTCCATTGCTCAGCGGTGCTGTCCATCTG
CACGAGACTAGTGAGACGTGCTACTTCCATTTGTCACGTCCTGCACGACGCGAGCTGCGGGGCGGGGGGG
AACTTCCTGACTAGGGGAGGAGTAGAAGGTGGCGCGAAGGGGCCACCAAAGAACGGAGCCGGTTGGCGCC
TACCGGTGGATGTGGAATGTGTGCGAGGCCAGAGGCCACTTGTGTAGCGCCAAGTGCCCAGCGGGGCTGC
TAAAGCGCATGCTCCAGACTGCCTTGGGAAAAGCGCCTCCCCTACCCGGTAGAATTCGTTAACCTCGAGA
GATCTAATTCCGGCGCCTAGAGAAGGAGTGAGGGCTGGATAAAGGGAGGATCGAGGCGGGGTCGAACGAG
GAGGTTCAAGGGGGAGAGACGGGGCGGATGGAGGAAGAGGAGGCGGAGGCTTAGGGTGTACAAAGGGCTT
GACCCAGGGAGGGGGGTCAAAAGCCAAGGCTTCCCAGGTCACGATGTAGGGGACCTGGTCTGGGTGTCCA
TGCGGGCCAGGTGAAAAGACCTTGATCTTAACCTGGGTGATGAGGTCTCGGTTAAAGGTGCCGTCTCGCG
GCCATCCGACGTTAAAGGTTGGCCATTCTGCAGAGCAGAAGGTAACCCAACGTCTCTTCTTGACATCTAC
CGACTGGTTGTGAGCGATCCGCTCGACATCTTTCCAGTGACCTAAGGTCAAACTTAAGGGAGTGGTAACA
GTCTGGCCCTAATTTTCAGACAAATACAGAAACACAGTCAGACAGAGACAACACAGAACGATGCTGCAGC
GCTGCAGCAGACAAGACGCGCGGCTTCGGTTCCAAACCGAAAGCAAAAATTCAGACGGAGGCGGGAACTG
TTTTAGGTTCTCGTCTCCTACCAGAACCACATATCCTGACGGGGTCGGATTCCACATCGACTCCCTTCCT
CAGGTCGGGCCACAAAAACGGCCCCCAAAGTCCCTGGGACGTCTCCCAGGGTTGCGGCCGGGTGTTCAGA
ACTCGTCAGTTCCACCACGGGTCCGCCAGATACAGAGCTAGTTAGCTAACTAGTACAGACGCAGGCGCAA
ACATTAGATGCCGGCACAAACACGCACAAAGACAGAGACAGACACGAAACGACCGCTGGCCAGCTTACCT
CCCGGCGGGGGGGTCGGTGGTCCCTGGGCAGGGGTCTCCAAATCTCGGTGGAACCTCCAAATGAAAGACC
CCCGAGGTGGGCAGTCAATCAATCTGAGGAGACCCTCCCAAGGATCAGCGAGTCCACGATTCGGATGCAA
ACAGCAAGAGGCTTTATTGGGAATACGGGTACCCGGGCGACGCAGTCTATCGGAGGACTGGCGCGCCGAG
TGAGGGGTTGTGGGCTCTTTTATTGAGCTCGGGGAGCAGAAGCGCGCGAACAGAAGCGAGAAGCGAACTG
ATTGGTTAGTTCAAATAAGGCACAGGGTCATTTCAGGTCCTTGGGGCACCCTGGAAACATCTGATGGTTC
TCTAGAAACTGCTGAGGGCGGGACCGCATCTGGGGACCATCTGTTCTTGGCCCTGAGCCGGGGCAGGAAC
TGCTTACCACAGATATCCTGTTTGGCCCATATTCTGCTGTCTCTCTGTTCCTAACCTTGATCTGAACTTC
TCTATTCTCAGTTATGTATTTTCCATGCCTTGCAAAATGGCGTTACTTAAGCTAGCTTGCCAAACCTACA
GGTGGGGTCTTTCATTCCCCCCTTTTTCTGGAGACTAAATAAAATCTTTTATTTTATCTATGGCTCGTAC
TCTATAGGCTTCAGCTGGTGATATTGTTGAGTCAAAACTAGAGCCTGGACCACTGATATCCTGTCTTTAA
CAAATTGGACTAATCGCCTCTACGCCGGACGCATCGTGGCCGGCATCACCGGCGCCACAGGTGCGGTTGC
TGGCGCCTATATCGCCGACATCACCGATGGGGAAGATCGGGCTCGCCACTTCGGGCTCATGAGCGCTTGT
TTCGGCGTGGGTATGGTGGCAGGCCCCGTGGCCGGGGGACTGTTGGGCGCCATCTCCTTGCATGCACCAT
TCCTTGCGCCGTCGTTTTACAACGTCGTGACTGGGAAAACCCTGGCGTTACCCAACTTAATCGCCTTGCA
GCACATCCCCCTTTCGCCAGCTGGCGTAATAGCGAAGAGGCCCGCACCGATCGCCCTTCCCAACAGTTGC
GCAGCCTGAATGGCGAATGGCGCCTGATGCGGTATTTTCTCCTTACGCATCTGTGCGGTATTTCACACCG
CATATGGTGCACTCTCAGTACAATCTGCTCTGATGCCGCATAGTTAAGCCAGCCCCGACACCCGCCAACA
CCCGCTGACGCGCCCTGACGGGCTTGTCTGCTCCCGGCATCCGCTTACAGACAAGCTGTGACCGTCTCCG
GGAGCTGCATGTGTCAGAGGTTTTCACCGTCATCACCGAAACGCGCGAGACGAAAGGGCCTCGTGATACG
CCTATTTTTATAGGTTAATGTCATGATAATAATGGTTTCTTAGACGTCAGGTGGCACTTTTCGGGGAAAT
GTGCGCGGAACCCCTATTTGTTTATTTTTCTAAATACATTCAAATATGTATCCGCTCATGAGACAATAAC
CCTGATAAATGCTTCAATAATATTGAAAAAGGAAGAGTATGAGTATTCAACATTTCCGTGTCGCCCTTAT
TCCCTTTTTTGCGGCATTTTGCCTTCCTGTTTTTGCTCACCCAGAAACGCTGGTGAAAGTAAAAGATGCT
GAAGATCAGTTGGGTGCACGAGTGGGTTACATCGAACTGGATCTCAACAGCGGTAAGATCCTTGAGAGTT
TTCGCCCCGAAGAACGTTTTCCAATGATGAGCACTTTTAAAGTTCTGCTATGTGGCGCGGTATTATCCCG
TATTGACGCCGGGCAAGAGCAACTCGGTCGCCGCATACACTATTCTCAGAATGACTTGGTTGAGTACTCA
CCAGTCACAGAAAAGCATCTTACGGATGGCATGACAGTAAGAGAATTATGCAGTGCTGCCATAACCATGA
GTGATAACACTGCGGCCAACTTACTTCTGACAACGATCGGAGGACCGAAGGAGCTAACCGCTTTTTTGCA
CAACATGGGGGATCATGTAACTCGCCTTGATCGTTGGGAACCGGAGCTGAATGAAGCCATACCAAACGAC
GAGCGTGACACCACGATGCCTGTAGCAATGGCAACAACGTTGCGCAAACTATTAACTGGCGAACTACTTA
CTCTAGCTTCCCGGCAACAATTAATAGACTGGATGGAGGCGGATAAAGTTGCAGGACCACTTCTGCGCTC
GGCCCTTCCGGCTGGCTGGTTTATTGCTGATAAATCTGGAGCCGGTGAGCGTGGGTCTCGCGGTATCATT
GCAGCACTGGGGCCAGATGGTAAGCCCTCCCGTATCGTAGTTATCTACACGACGGGGAGTCAGGCAACTA
TGGATGAACGAAATAGACAGATCGCTGAGATAGGTGCCTCACTGATTAAGCATTGGTAACTGTCAGACCA
AGTTTACTCATATATACTTTAGATTGATTTAAAACTTCATTTTTAATTTAAAAGGATCTAGGTGAAGATC
CTTTTTGATAATCTCATGACCAAAATCCCTTAACGTGAGTTTTCGTTCCACTGAGCGTCAGACCCCGTAG
AAAAGATCAAAGGATCTTCTTGAGATCCTTTTTTTCTGCGCGTAATCTGCTGCTTGCAAACAAAAAAACC
ACCGCTACCAGCGGTGGTTTGTTTGCCGGATCAAGAGCTACCAACTCTTTTTCCGAAGGTAACTGGCTTC
AGCAGAGCGCAGATACCAAATACTGTTCTTCTAGTGTAGCCGTAGTTAGGCCACCACTTCAAGAACTCTG
TAGCACCGCCTACATACCTCGCTCTGCTAATCCTGTTACCAGTGGCTGCTGCCAGTGGCGATAAGTCGTG
TCTTACCGGGTTGGACTCAAGACGATAGTTACCGGATAAGGCGCAGCGGTCGGGCTGAACGGGGGGTTCG
TGCACACAGCCCAGCTTGGAGCGAACGACCTACACCGAACTGAGATACCTACAGCGTGAGCTATGAGAAA
GCGCCACGCTTCCCGAAGGGAGAAAGGCGGACAGGTATCCGGTAAGCGGCAGGGTCGGAACAGGAGAGCG
CACGAGGGAGCTTCCAGGGGGAAACGCCTGGTATCTTTATAGTCCTGTCGGGTTTCGCCACCTCTGACTT
GAGCGTCGATTTTTGTGATGCTCGTCAGGGGGGCGGAGCCTATGGAAAAACGCCAGCAACGCGGCCTTTT
TACGGTTCCTGGCCTTTTGCTGGCCTTTTGCTCACATGTTCTTTCCTGCGTTATCCCCTGATTCTGTGGA
TAACCGTATTACCGCCTTTGAGTGAGCTGATACCGCTCGCCGCAGCCGAACGACCGAGCGCAGCGAGTCA
GTGAGCGAGGAAGCGGAAGAGCGCCCAATACGCAAACCGCCTCTCCCCGCGCGTTGGCCGATTCATTAAT
GCAGCTGGCACGACAGGTTTCCCGACTGGAAAGCGGGCAGTGAGCGCAACGCAATTAATGTGAGTTAGCT
CACTCATTAGGCACCCCAGGCTTTACACTTTATGCTTCCGGCTCGTATGTTGTGTGGAATTGTGAGCGGA
TAACAATTTCACAATTCTCCCCAGCTCTTTCTGCGCTGTCCATAATGAACTATTTCAGGAGTATTGGAGT
ATGTGGATTCAAAACAGTGGCTAATTGAGTCAGGATTACTTAATATTCGACTCCTACCCTCAGAATGTTG
TTCTCCAACTTCAAGAAACTGTTACCCATGAAAGACCCCCGCTGACGGGTAGTCAATCACTCAGAGGAGA
CCCTCCCAAGGAACAGCGAGACCACAAGTCGGATGCAACTGCAAGAGGGTTTATTGGATACACGGGTACC
CGGGCGACGCAGTCTATCGGAGGACTGGCGCGCCGAGTGAGGGGTTGTGGGCTCTTTTATTGAGCTCGGG
GAGCAGAAGCGCGCGAACAGAAGCGAGAAGCGAACTGATTGGTTAGTTCAAATAAGGCACAGGGTCATTT
CAGGTCCTTGGGGCACCCTGGAAACATCTGATGGTTCTCTAGAAACTGCTGAGGGCGGGACCGCATCTGG
GGACCATCTGTTCTTGGCCCTGAGCCGGGGCAGGAACTGCTTACCACAGATATCCTGTTTGGCCCATATT
CTGCTGTCTCTCTGTTCCTAACCTTGATCTGAACTTCTCTATTCTCAGTTATGTATTTTCCATGCCTTGC
AAAATGGCGTTACTTAAGCTAGCTTGCCAAACCTACAGGTGGGGTCTTTCATTCCCCCCTTTTTCTGGAG
ACTAAATAAAATCTTTTATTTTATCGATAAGCTTGGCTGCAGGTCGACGGTATCGATAAGCTTGATAATT
CTTAATTAATTCATTACTTGTACAGCTCGTCCATGCCGAGAGTGATCCCGGCGGCGGTCACGAACTCCAG
CAGGACCATGTGATCGCGCTTCTCGTTGGGGTCTTTGCTCAGGGCGGACTGGGTGCTCAGGTAGTGGTTG
TCGGGCAGCAGCACGGGGCCGTCGCCGATGGGGGTGTTCTGCTGGTAGTGGTCGGCGAGCTGCACGCTGC
CGTCCTCGATGTTGTGGCGGATCTTGAAGTTCGCCTTGATGCCGTTCTTCTGCTTGTCGGCCATGATATA
GACGTTGTGGCTGTTGTAGTTGTACTCCAGCTTGTGCCCCAGGATGTTGCCGTCCTCCTTGAAGTCGATG
CCCTTCAGCTCGATGCGGTTCACCAGGGTGTCGCCCTCGAACTTCACCTCGGCGCGGGTCTTGTAGTTGC
CGTCGTCCTTGAAGAAGATGGTGCGCTCCTGGACGTAGCCTTCGGGCATGGCGGACTTGAAGAAGTCGTG
CTGCTTCATGTGGTCGGGGTAGCGGCTGAAGCACTGCACGCCGTAGGTCAGGGTGGTCACGAGGGTGGGC
CAGGGCACGGGCAGCTTGCCGGTGGTGCAGATGAACTTCAGGGTCAGCTTGCCGTAGGTGGCATCGCCCT
CGCCCTCGCCAGACACGCTGAACTTGTGGCCGTTTACGTCGCCGTCCAGCTCGACCAGGATGGGCACCAC
CCCGGTGAACAGCTCCTCGCCCTTGCTCACCATGGTTGTGGCCATATTATCATCGTGTTTTTCAAAGGAA
AACCACGTCCCCGTGGTTCGGGGGGCCTAGACGTTTTTTTAACCTCGACTAAACACATGTAAAGCATGTG
CACCGAGGCCCCAGATCAGATCCCATACAATGGGGTACCTTCTGGGCATCCTTCAGCCCCTTGTTGAATA
CGCTTGAGGAGAGCCATTTGACTCTTTCCACAACTATCCAACTCACAACGTGGCACTGGGGTTGTGCCGC
CTTTGCAGGTGTATCTTATACACGTGGCTTTTGGCCGCAGAGGCACCTGTCGCCAGGTGGGGGGTTCCGC
TGCCTGCAAAGGGTCGCTACAGACGTTGTTTGTCTTCAAGAAGCTTCCAGAGGAACTGCTTCCTTCACGA
CATTCAACAGACCTTGCATTCCTTTGGCGAGAGGGGAAAGACCCCTAGGAATGCTCGTCAAGAAGACAGG
GCCAGGTTTCCGGGCCCTCACATTGCCAAAAGACGGCAATATGGTGGAAAATAACATATAGACAAACGCA
CACCGGCCTTATTCCAAGCGGCTTCGGCCAGTAACGTTAGGGGGGGGGGGCGGAATTGGATGCATGGGGT
CGTGCGCTCCTTTCGGTCGGGCGCTGCGGGTCGTGGGGCGGGCGTCAGGCACCGGGCTTGCGGGTCATGC
ACCAGGTGCGCGGTCCTTCGGGCACCTCGACGTCGGCGGTGACGGTGAAGCCGAGCCGCTCGTAGAAGGG
GAGGTTGCGGGGCGCGGAGGTCTCCAGGAAGGCGGGCACCCCGGCGCGCTCGGCCGCCTCCACTCCGGGG
AGCACGACGGCGCTGCCCAGACCCTTGCCCTGGTGGTCGGGCGAGACGCCGACGGTGGCCAGGAACCACG
CGGGCTCCTTGGGCCGGTGCGGCGCCAGGAGGCCTTCCATCTGTTGCTGCGCGGCCAGCCGGGAACCGCT
CAACTCGGCCATGCGCGGGCCGATCTCGGCGAACACCGCCCCCGCTTCGACGCTCTCCGGCGTGGTCCAG
ACCGCCACCGCGGCGCCGTCGTCCGCGACCCACACCTTGCCGATGTCGAGCCCGACGCGCGTGAGGAAGA
GTTCTTGCAGCTCGGTGACCCGCTCGATGTGGCGGTCCGGATCGACGGTGTGGCGCGTGGCGGGGTAGTC
GGCGAACGCGGCGGCGAGGGTGCGTACGGCCCTGGGGACGTCGTCGCGGGTGGCGAGGCGCACCGTG
