>Addgene plasmid #24828 | MSCV | addgene partial sequence | sequence record 30794 | 24828 with pLXSN-5
CCTTCTCTAGGCGCCGGAATTAGATCTCTCGAGGTTAACGAATTCTACCGGGTAGGGGAGGCGCTTTTCC
CAAGGCAGTCTGGAGCATGCGCTTTAGCAGCCCCGCTGGGCACTTGGCGCTACACAAGTGGCCTCTGGCC
TCGCACACATTCCACATCCACCGGTAGGCGCCAACCGGCTCCGTTCTTTGGTGGCCCCTTCGCGCCACCT
TCTACTCCTCCCCTAGTCAGGAAGTTCCCCCCCGCCCCGCAGCTCGCGTCGTGCAGGACGTGACAAATGG
AAGTAGCACGTCTCACTAGTCTCGTGCAGATGGACAGCACCGCTGAGCAATGGAAGCGGGTAGGCCTTTG
GGGCAGCGGCCAATAGCAGCTTTGCTCCTTCGCTTTCTGGGCTCAGAGGCTGGGAAGGGGTGGGTCCGGG
GGCGGGCTCAGGGGCGGGCTCAGGGGCGGGGCGGGCGCCCGAAGGTCCTCCGGAGGCCCGGCATTCTGCA
CGCTTCAAAAGCGCACGTCTGCCGCGCTGTTC
